>Addgene plasmid #145009 | TFORF3533 | depositor full sequence | sequence record 287141 | Full Sequence
TTAATGTAGTCTTATGCAATACTCTTGTAGTCTTGCAACATGGTAACGATGAGTTAGCAACATGCCTTAC
AAGGAGAGAAAAAGCACCGTGCATGCCGATTGGTGGAAGTAAGGTGGTACGATCGTGCCTTATTAGGAAG
GCAACAGACGGGTCTGACATGGATTGGACGAACCACTGAATTGCCGCATTGCAGAGATATTGTATTTAAG
TGCCTAGCTCGATACATAAACGGGTCTCTCTGGTTAGACCAGATCTGAGCCTGGGAGCTCTCTGGCTAAC
TAGGGAACCCACTGCTTAAGCCTCAATAAAGCTTGCCTTGAGTGCTTCAAGTAGTGTGTGCCCGTCTGTT
GTGTGACTCTGGTAACTAGAGATCCCTCAGACCCTTTTAGTCAGTGTGGAAAATCTCTAGCAGTGGCGCC
CGAACAGGGACTTGAAAGCGAAAGGGAAACCAGAGGAGCTCTCTCGACGCAGGACTCGGCTTGCTGAAGC
GCGCACGGCAAGAGGCGAGGGGCGGCGACTGGTGAGTACGCCAAAAATTTTGACTAGCGGAGGCTAGAAG
GAGAGAGATGGGTGCGAGAGCGTCAGTATTAAGCGGGGGAGAATTAGATCGCGATGGGAAAAAATTCGGT
TAAGGCCAGGGGGAAAGAAAAAATATAAATTAAAACATATAGTATGGGCAAGCAGGGAGCTAGAACGATT
CGCAGTTAATCCTGGCCTGTTAGAAACATCAGAAGGCTGTAGACAAATACTGGGACAGCTACAACCATCC
CTTCAGACAGGATCAGAAGAACTTAGATCATTATATAATACAGTAGCAACCCTCTATTGTGTGCATCAAA
GGATAGAGATAAAAGACACCAAGGAAGCTTTAGACAAGATAGAGGAAGAGCAAAACAAAAGTAAGACCAC
CGCACAGCAAGCGGCCGCTGATCTTCAGACCTGGAGGAGGAGATATGAGGGACAATTGGAGAAGTGAATT
ATATAAATATAAAGTAGTAAAAATTGAACCATTAGGAGTAGCACCCACCAAGGCAAAGAGAAGAGTGGTG
CAGAGAGAAAAAAGAGCAGTGGGAATAGGAGCTTTGTTCCTTGGGTTCTTGGGAGCAGCAGGAAGCACTA
TGGGCGCAGCGTCAATGACGCTGACGGTACAGGCCAGACAATTATTGTCTGGTATAGTGCAGCAGCAGAA
CAATTTGCTGAGGGCTATTGAGGCGCAACAGCATCTGTTGCAACTCACAGTCTGGGGCATCAAGCAGCTC
CAGGCAAGAATCCTGGCTGTGGAAAGATACCTAAAGGATCAACAGCTCCTGGGGATTTGGGGTTGCTCTG
GAAAACTCATTTGCACCACTGCTGTGCCTTGGAATGCTAGTTGGAGTAATAAATCTCTGGAACAGATTTG
GAATCACACGACCTGGATGGAGTGGGACAGAGAAATTAACAATTACACAAGCTTAATACACTCCTTAATT
GAAGAATCGCAAAACCAGCAAGAAAAGAATGAACAAGAATTATTGGAATTAGATAAATGGGCAAGTTTGT
GGAATTGGTTTAACATAACAAATTGGCTGTGGTATATAAAATTATTCATAATGATAGTAGGAGGCTTGGT
AGGTTTAAGAATAGTTTTTGCTGTACTTTCTATAGTGAATAGAGTTAGGCAGGGATATTCACCATTATCG
TTTCAGACCCACCTCCCAACCCCGAGGGGACCCATGCATTGCATCTCAATTAGTCAGCAACCAGGTGTGG
AAAGTCCCCAGGCTCCCCAGCAGGCAGAAGTATGCAAAGCATGCGTCTCAATTAGTCAGCAACCATAGTC
CCGCCCCTAACTCCGCCCATCCCGCCCCTAACTCCGCCCAGTTCCGCCCATTCTCCGCCCCATGGCTGAC
TAATTTTTTTTATTTATGCAGAGGCCGAGGCCGCCTCGGCCTCTGAGCTATTCCAGAAGTAGTGAGGAGG
CTTTTTTGGAGGCCTAGGCTTTTGCAAAAAGCTTTCTAGAGGTACCACCGGAGCTTACCATGACCGAGTA
CAAGCCCACGGTGCGCCTCGCCACCCGCGACGACGTCCCCAGGGCCGTACGCACCCTCGCCGCCGCGTTC
GCCGACTACCCCGCCACGCGCCACACCGTCGATCCGGACCGCCACATCGAGCGGGTCACCGAGCTGCAAG
AACTCTTCCTCACGCGCGTCGGGCTCGACATCGGCAAGGTGTGGGTCGCGGACGACGGCGCCGCCGTGGC
GGTCTGGACCACGCCGGAGAGCGTCGAAGCGGGGGCGGTGTTCGCCGAGATCGGCCCGCGCATGGCCGAG
TTGAGCGGTTCCCGGCTGGCCGCGCAGCAACAGATGGAAGGCCTCCTGGCGCCGCACCGGCCCAAGGAGC
CCGCGTGGTTCCTGGCCACCGTCGGCGTCTCGCCCGACCACCAGGGCAAGGGTCTGGGCAGCGCCGTCGT
GCTCCCCGGAGTGGAGGCGGCCGAGCGCGCCGGGGTGCCCGCCTTCCTGGAGACCTCCGCGCCCCGCAAC
CTCCCCTTCTACGAGCGGCTCGGCTTCACCGTCACCGCCGACGTCGAGGTGCCCGAAGGACCGCGCACCT
GGTGCATGACCCGCAAGCCCGGTGCCAGTTAACGAATTCTAGATCTTGAGACAAATGGCAGTATTCATCC
ACAATTTTAAAAGAAAAGGGGGGATTGGGGGGTACAGTGCAGGGGAAAGAATAGTAGACATAATAGCAAC
AGACATACAAACTAAAGAATTACAAAAACAAATTACAAAAATTCAAAATTTTCGGGTTTATTACAGGGAC
AGCAGAGATCCACTTTGGCGCCGGCTCGAGGCCTGCAGGTGCAAAGATGGATAAAGTTTTAAACAGAGAG
GAATCTTTGCAGCTAATGGACCTTCTAGGTCTTGAAAGGAGTGGGAATTGGCTCCGGTGCCCGTCAGTGG
GCAGAGCGCACATCGCCCACAGTCCCCGAGAAGTTGGGGGGAGGGGTCGGCAATTGAACCGGTGCCTAGA
GAAGGTGGCGCGGGGTAAACTGGGAAAGTGATGTCGTGTACTGGCTCCGCCTTTTTCCCGAGGGTGGGGG
AGAACCGTATATAAGTGCAGTAGTCGCCGTGAACGTTCTTTTTCGCAACGGGTTTGCCGCCAGAACACAG
GTAAGTGCCGTGTGTGGTTCCCGCGGGCCTGGCCTCTTTACGGGTTATGGCCCTTGCGTGCCTTGAATTA
CTTCCACCTGGCTGCAGTACGTGATTCTTGATCCCGAGCTTCGGGTTGGAAGTGGGTGGGAGAGTTCGAG
GCCTTGCGCTTAAGGAGCCCCTTCGCCTCGTGCTTGAGTTGAGGCCTGGCCTGGGCGCTGGGGCCGCCGC
GTGCGAATCTGGTGGCACCTTCGCGCCTGTCTCGCTGCTTTCGATAAGTCTCTAGCCATTTAAAATTTTT
GATGACCTGCTGCGACGCTTTTTTTCTGGCAAGATAGTCTTGTAAATGCGGGCCAAGATCTGCACACTGG
TATTTCGGTTTTTGGGGCCGCGGGCGGCGACGGGGCCCGTGCGTCCCAGCGCACATGTTCGGCGAGGCGG
GGCCTGCGAGCGCGGCCACCGAGAATCGGACGGGGGTAGTCTCAAGCTGGCCGGCCTGCTCTGGTGCCTG
GCCTCGCGCCGCCGTGTATCGCCCCGCCCTGGGCGGCAAGGCTGGCCCGGTCGGCACCAGTTGCGTGAGC
GGAAAGATGGCCGCTTCCCGGCCCTGCTGCAGGGAGCTCAAAATGGAGGACGCGGCGCTCGGGAGAGCGG
GCGGGTGAGTCACCCACACAAAGGAAAAGGGCCTTTCCGTCCTCAGCCGTCGCTTCATGTGACTCCACGG
AGTACCGGGCGCCGTCCAGGCACCTCGATTAGTTCTCGAGCTTTTGGAGTACGTCGTCTTTAGGTTGGGG
GGAGGGGTTTTATGCGATGGAGTTTCCCCACACTGAGTGGGTGGAGACTGAAGTTAGGCCAGCTTGGCAC
TTGATGTAATTCTCCTTGGAATTTGCCCTTTTTGAGTTTGGATCTTGGTTCATTCTCAAGCCTCAGACAG
TGGTTCAAAGTTTTTTTCTTCCATTTCAGGTGTCGTGAGGCTAGCATCGATTGATCAACAAGTTTGTACA
AAAAAGTTGGCATGTCCAGCGAGCCTCCCCCTCCTTATCCTGGGGGCCCCACAGCCCCACTTCTGGAAGA
GAAAAGTGGAGCCCCGCCCACCCCAGGCCGTTCCTCCCCAGCTGTGATGCAGCCCCCTCCAGGCATGCCA
CTGCCCCCTGCGGACATTGGCCCCCCACCCTATGAGCCGCCGGGTCACCCAATGCCCCAGCCTGGCTTCA
TCCCACCACACATGAGTGCAGATGGCACCTACATGCCTCCGGGTTTCTACCCTCCTCCAGGCCCCCACCC
ACCCATGGGCTACTACCCCCCAGGGCCCTACACGCCAGGGCCCTACCCTGGCCCTGGGGGCCACACAGCC
ACAGTCCTGGTCCCTTCAGGAGCTGCCACCACGGTGACAGTGCTGCAGGGAGAGATCTTTGAGGGAGCGC
CTGTGCAGACGGTGTGTCCCCACTGCCAGCAGGCCATCACCACCAAGATCTCCTACGAGATTGGCTTGAT
GAATTTCGTGCTGGGTTTCTTCTGTTGCTTCATGGGATGTGATCTGGGCTGCTGCCTGATCCCCTGCCTC
ATCAATGACTTCAAGGATGTGACGCACACATGCCCCAGCTGCAAAGCCTACATCTACACGTACAAGCGCC
TGTGCTAGCCAACTTTCTTGTACAAAGTGGTTGATATCGGTAAGCCTATCCCTAACCCTCTCCTCGGTCT
CGATTCTACGTAGTAATGAACTAGTCCGTAACTTGAAAGTATTTCGATTTCTTGGCTTTATATATCTTGT
GGAAAGGACGAGTCTTGGCCGAGATCGTTTGCTGCACGCGTTAAGTCGACAATCAACCTCTGGATTACAA
AATTTGTGAAAGATTGACTGGTATTCTTAACTATGTTGCTCCTTTTACGCTATGTGGATACGCTGCTTTA
ATGCCTTTGTATCATGCTATTGCTTCCCGTATGGCTTTCATTTTCTCCTCCTTGTATAAATCCTGGTTGC
TGTCTCTTTATGAGGAGTTGTGGCCCGTTGTCAGGCAACGTGGCGTGGTGTGCACTGTGTTTGCTGACGC
AACCCCCACTGGTTGGGGCATTGCCACCACCTGTCAGCTCCTTTCCGGGACTTTCGCTTTCCCCCTCCCT
ATTGCCACGGCGGAACTCATCGCCGCCTGCCTTGCCCGCTGCTGGACAGGGGCTCGGCTGTTGGGCACTG
ACAATTCCGTGGTGTTGTCGGGGAAATCATCGTCCTTTCCTTGGCTGCTCGCCTGTGTTGCCACCTGGAT
TCTGCGCGGGACGTCCTTCTGCTACGTCCCTTCGGCCCTCAATCCAGCGGACCTTCCTTCCCGCGGCCTG
CTGCCGGCTCTGCGGCCTCTTCCGCGTCTTCGCCTTCGCCCTCAGACGAGTCGGATCTCCCTTTGGGCCG
CCTCCCCGCGTCGACTTTAAGACCAATGACTTACAAGGCAGCTGTAGATCTTAGCCACTTTTTAAAAGAA
AAGGGGGGACTGGAAGGGCTAATTCACTCCCAACGAAGACAAGATCTGCTTTTTGCTTGTACTGGGTCTC
TCTGGTTAGACCAGATCTGAGCCTGGGAGCTCTCTGGCTAACTAGGGAACCCACTGCTTAAGCCTCAATA
AAGCTTGCCTTGAGTGCTTCAAGTAGTGTGTGCCCGTCTGTTGTGTGACTCTGGTAACTAGAGATCCCTC
AGACCCTTTTAGTCAGTGTGGAAAATCTCTAGCAGTACGTATAGTAGTTCATGTCATCTTATTATTCAGT
ATTTATAACTTGCAAAGAAATGAATATCAGAGAGTGAGAGGAACTTGTTTATTGCAGCTTATAATGGTTA
CAAATAAAGCAATAGCATCACAAATTTCACAAATAAAGCATTTTTTTCACTGCATTCTAGTTGTGGTTTG
TCCAAACTCATCAATGTATCTTATCATGTCTGGCTCTAGCTATCCCGCCCCTAACTCCGCCCATCCCGCC
CCTAACTCCGCCCAGTTCCGCCCATTCTCCGCCCCATGGCTGACTAATTTTTTTTATTTATGCAGAGGCC
GAGGCCGCCTCGGCCTCTGAGCTATTCCAGAAGTAGTGAGGAGGCTTTTTTGGAGGCCTAGGGACGTACC
CAATTCGCCCTATAGTGAGTCGTATTACGCGCGCTCACTGGCCGTCGTTTTACAACGTCGTGACTGGGAA
AACCCTGGCGTTACCCAACTTAATCGCCTTGCAGCACATCCCCCTTTCGCCAGCTGGCGTAATAGCGAAG
AGGCCCGCACCGATCGCCCTTCCCAACAGTTGCGCAGCCTGAATGGCGAATGGG
[124 nt withheld, positions 6425-6548]
C
[91 nt withheld, positions 6550-6640]
A
[49 nt withheld, positions 6642-6690]
CCTTTGACGTTGGAGTCCACGTTCTTT
[37 nt withheld, positions 6718-6754]
ACCCTATCTCGGTCTATTCTTTTGATTTATAAGGGATTTTGCCGATTTCGGCCTATTGGTTAAAAAATGA
GCTGATTTAACAAAAATTTAACGCGAATTTTAACAAAATATTAACGCTTACAATTTAGGTGGCACTTTTC
GGGGAAATGTGCGCGGAACCCCTATTTGTTTATTTTTCTAAATACATTCAAATATGTATCCGCTCATGAG
ACAATAACCCTGATAAATGCTTCAATAATATTGAAAAAGGAAGAGTATGAGTATTCAACATTTCCGTGTC
GCCCTTATTCCCTTTTTTGCGGCATTTTGCCTTCCTGTTTTTGCTCACCCAGAAACGCTGGTGAAAGTAA
AAGATGCTGAAGATCAGTTGGGTGCACGAGTGGGTTACATCGAACTGGATCTCAACAGCGGTAAGATCCT
TGAGAGTTTTCGCCCCGAAGAACGTTTTCCAATGATGAGCACTTTTAAAGTTCTGCTATGTGGCGCGGTA
TTATCCCGTATTGACGCCGGGCAAGAGCAACTCGGTCGCCGCATACACTATTCTCAGAATGACTTGGTTG
AGTACTCACCAGTCACAGAAAAGCATCTTACGGATGGCATGACAGTAAGAGAATTATGCAGTGCTGCCAT
AACCATGAGTGATAACACTGCGGCCAACTTACTTCTGACAACGATCGGAGGACCGAAGGAGCTAACCGCT
TTTTTGCACAACATGGGGGATCATGTAACTCGCCTTGATCGTTGGGAACCGGAGCTGAATGAAGCCATAC
CAAACGACGAGCGTGACACCACGATGCCTGTAGCAATGGCAACAACGTTGCGCAAACTATTAACTGGCGA
ACTACTTACTCTAGCTTCCCGGCAACAATTAATAGACTGGATGGAGGCGGATAAAGTTGCAGGACCACTT
CTGCGCTCGGCCCTTCCGGCTGGCTGGTTTATTGCTGATAAATCTGGAGCCGGTGAGCGTGGGTCTCGCG
GTATCATTGCAGCACTGGGGCCAGATGGTAAGCCCTCCCGTATCGTAGTTATCTACACGACGGGGAGTCA
GGCAACTATGGATGAACGAAATAGACAGATCGCTGAGATAGGTGCCTCACTGATTAAGCATTGGTAACTG
TCAGACCAAGTTTACTCATATATACTTTAGATTGATTTAAAACTTCATTTTTAATTTAAAAGGATCTAGG
TGAAGATCCTTTTTGATAATCTCATGACCAAAATCCCTTAACGTGAGTTTTCGTTCCACTGAGCGTCAGA
CCCCGTAGAAAAGATCAAAGGATCTTCTTGAGATCCTTTTTTTCTGCGCGTAATCTGCTGCTTGCAAACA
AAAAAACCACCGCTACCAGCGGTGGTTTGTTTGCCGGATCAAGAGCTACCAACTCTTTTTCCGAAGGTAA
CTGGCTTCAGCAGAGCGCAGATACCAAATACTGTTCTTCTAGTGTAGCCGTAGTTAGGCCACCACTTCAA
GAACTCTGTAGCACCGCCTACATACCTCGCTCTGCTAATCCTGTTACCAGTGGCTGCTGCCAGTGGCGAT
AAGTCGTGTCTTACCGGGTTGGACTCAAGACGATAGTTACCGGATAAGGCGCAGCGGTCGGGCTGAACGG
GGGGTTCGTGCACACAGCCCAGCTTGGAGCGAACGACCTACACCGAACTGAGATACCTACAGCGTGAGCT
ATGAGAAAGCGCCACGCTTCCCGAAGGGAGAAAGGCGGACAGGTATCCGGTAAGCGGCAGGGTCGGAACA
GGAGAGCGCACGAGGGAGCTTCCAGGGGGAAACGCCTGGTATCTTTATAGTCCTGTCGGGTTTCGCCACC
TCTGACTTGAGCGTCGATTTTTGTGATGCTCGTCAGGGGGGCGGAGCCTATGGAAAAACGCCAGCAACGC
GGCCTTTTTACGGTTCCTGGCCTTTTGCTGGCCTTTTGCTCACATGTTCTTTCCTGCGTTATCCCCTGAT
TCTGTGGATAACCGTATTACCGCCTTTGAGTGAGCTGATACCGCTCGCCGCAGCCGAACGACCGAGCGCA
GCGAGTCAGTGAGCGAGGAAGCGGAAGAGCGCCCAATACGCAAACCGCCTCTCCCCGCGCGTTGGCCGAT
TCATTAATGCAGCTGGCACGACAGGTTTCCCGACTGGAAAGCGGGCAGTGAGCGCAACGCAATTAATGTG
AGTTAGCTCACTCATTAGGCACCCCAGGCTTTACACTTTATGCTTCCGGCTCGTATGTTGTGTGGAATTG
TGAGCGGATAACAATTTCACACAGGAAACAGCTATGACCATGATTACGCCAAGCGCGCAATTAACCCTCA
CTAAAGGGAACAAAAGCTGGAGCTGCAAGC
Features (pLannotate 1.2.2; 34 found; start..end, strand, type, name):
      5..231     +  promoter       RSV promoter: Rous sarcoma virus enhancer/promoter
    232..412     +  LTR            5' LTR (truncated): truncated 5' long terminal repeat (LTR) from HIV-1
    459..584     +  misc_feature   HIV-1 Ψ: packaging signal of human immunodeficiency virus type 1
    568..931     +  CDS            HIV-1 gag (fragment): gag protein from human immunodeficiency virus 1; gag
   1077..1310    +  misc_feature   RRE: The Rev response element (RRE) of HIV-1 allows for Rev-dependent mRNA export from the nucleus to the cytoplasm.
   1687..1713    +  CDS            Rev (fragment): human immunodeficiency virus 1 (HIV-1) Rev protein; rev; enhances nuclear export of unspliced and incompletely spliced viral mRNAs
   1720..1743    +  promoter       SV40 promoter (fragment): SV40 early promoter
   1744..1815    +  promoter       SV40 promoter (fragment): SV40 enhancer and early promoter
   1839..1974    +  rep_origin     SV40 ori: SV40 origin of replication
   2020..2616    +  CDS            PuroR (fragment): puromycin N-acetyltransferase; pac from Streptomyces; confers resistance to puromycin
   2665..2782    +  misc_feature   cPPT/CTS: central polypurine tract and central termination sequence of HIV-1
   2847..2913    +  CDS            small t antigen (fragment): SV40 (simian virus 40) small t antigen
   2920..4098    +  promoter       EF-1α promoter: strong constitutive promoter for human elongation factor EF-1α
   4119..4136    +  protein_bind   attB1 (fragment): mutant version of attB; core recombination site for the Gateway® BP reaction BP Clonase™
   4142..4765    +  CDS            CDIP1: CDIP1_HUMAN - Also known as C16orf5, CDIP, LITAFL. Experimental evidence at protein level: Swiss-Prot protein existence level 1. Acts as an important p53/TP53-apoptotic effector. Regulates TNF-alpha-mediated apoptosis in a p53/TP53-dependent manner. From Homo sapiens (Human).
   4773..4790    -  protein_bind   attB2 (fragment): mutant version of attB; core recombination site for the Gateway® BP reaction BP Clonase™
   4799..4840    +  CDS            V5 tag: epitope tag from simian virus 5
   4856..4909    +  promoter       U6 promoter (fragment): RNA polymerase III promoter for human U6 snRNA
   4951..5539    +  misc_feature   WPRE: woodchuck hepatitis virus posttranscriptional regulatory element
   5590..5609    +  misc_feature   cPPT/CTS (fragment): central polypurine tract and central termination sequence of HIV-1
   5611..5844    +  LTR            3' LTR (ΔU3): self-inactivating 3' long terminal repeat (LTR) from HIV-1
   5922..6043    +  polyA_signal   SV40 poly(A) signal: SV40 polyadenylation signal
   6083..6218    +  rep_origin     SV40 ori: SV40 origin of replication
   6239..6257    -  promoter       T7 promoter: promoter for bacteriophage T7 RNA polymerase
   6265..6420    +  CDS            lacZα (fragment): LacZα fragment of β-galactosidase; lacZ fragment
   6425..6853    +  rep_origin     f1 ori (sequence partly withheld): f1 bacteriophage origin of replication; arrow indicates direction of (+) strand synthesis
   6906..7010    +  promoter       AmpR promoter: bla
   7011..7871    +  CDS            AmpR: β-lactamase; bla; confers resistance to ampicillin, carbenicillin, and related antibiotics
   8042..8630    +  rep_origin     ori: high-copy-number ColE1/pMB1/pBR322/pUC origin of replication
   8813..8905    +  CDS            lacI (fragment): lac repressor; lacI; The lac repressor binds to the lac operator to inhibit transcription in E. coli. This inhibition can be relieved by adding lactose or isopropyl-β-D-thiogalactopyranoside (IPTG).
   8918..8939    +  protein_bind   CAP binding site: CAP binding activates transcription in the presence of cAMP. E. coli catabolite activator protein
   8954..8984    +  promoter       lac promoter: promoter for the E. coli lac operon
   8992..9008    +  protein_bind   lac operator: The lac repressor binds to the lac operator to inhibit transcription in E. coli. This inhibition can be relieved by adding lactose or isopropyl-β-D-thiogalactopyranoside (IPTG). lac repressor encoded by lacI
   9053..9071    +  promoter       T3 promoter: promoter for bacteriophage T3 RNA polymerase
