[The description below was written by a language model from this plasmid's Addgene catalogue record and pLannotate feature annotations shown in this document.]
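Description:
TFORF3533 is a third-generation-style, self-inactivating lentiviral expression plasmid built on the pLX_TRC317 backbone and carrying the human CDIP1 open reading frame (reference transcript NM_013399.2). It belongs to a barcoded transcription factor ORF collection. It is propagated in E. coli through a high-copy ColE1/pUC origin with ampicillin selection (AmpR), and it also retains an f1 origin and lac/T7/T3 remnants from the cloning backbone. The depositor notes that the plasmid can recombine in bacteria, as is common for LTR-containing vectors.

The viral genome is transcribed from an RSV promoter fused to a truncated HIV-1 5' LTR. This is followed by the Ψ packaging signal, a gag fragment, the RRE for Rev-dependent nuclear export, and a cPPT/CTS, and the genome ends in a ΔU3 3' LTR with a downstream SV40 poly(A) signal. Two cassettes sit within this unit. An SV40 early promoter drives puromycin N-acetyltransferase for selecting transduced mammalian cells. The EF-1α promoter drives CDIP1, which was introduced by Gateway cloning and is flanked by attB1 and attB2 remnants. A V5 epitope tag lies just after attB2, positioned for a C-terminal fusion, though the record does not confirm that the ORF reads through into it. A WPRE downstream enhances transcript stability and expression.

According to the catalogue entry, each construct in the series carries a unique 24-bp barcode that identifies the ORF in pooled overexpression screens. The barcode is not annotated in the feature table, so its position cannot be stated. The vector is intended for producing lentivirus for stable, constitutive CDIP1 overexpression, either alone or within pooled screens of directed differentiation.
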