Addgene plasmid #145009: TFORF3533
Purpose: Lentiviral vector for overexpressing transcription factor ORFs with unique 24-bp barcodes. Barcodes facilitate identification of transcription factors in pooled screens.
Depositing lab: Feng Zhang. Depositing organization: Broad Institute. Publication: A transcription factor atlas of directed differentiation. Joung J, Ma S, Tay T, Geiger-Schuller KR, Kirchgatterer PC, Verdine VK, Guo B, Arias-Garcia MA, Allen WE, Singh A, Kuksenko O, Abudayyeh OO, Gootenberg JS, Fu Z, Macrae RK, Buenrostro JD, Regev A, Zhang F. Cell. 2023 Jan 5;186(1):209-229.e26. doi: 10.1016/j.cell.2022.11.026. PubMed 36608654.
Backbone
  Vector backbone: pLX_TRC317
  Backbone manufacturer: Broad Institute Genetic Perturbation Platform
  Backbone size w/o insert (bp): 8264
  Vector type: Mammalian Expression, Lentiviral
  Selectable markers: Puromycin
Growth in bacteria
  Bacterial resistance: Ampicillin, 100 μg/mL
  Growth temperature: 37°C
  Growth strain: NEB Stable
  Copy number: High Copy
Gene/Insert
  Gene/Insert name: CDIP1
  Species: H. sapiens (human)
  Insert size (bp): 830
  Entrez Gene: CDIP1 (a.k.a. C16orf5, CDIP, I1, LITAFL)
  Promoter: EF1a
  Cloning method: Gateway Cloning
  Sequencing primers: 5′ GGGTGGAGACTGAAGTTAGGCCAG; 3′ CACATAGCGTAAAAGGAGCAACATAG
Resource information
  A portion of this plasmid was derived from a plasmid made by: Broad Institute Genetic Perturbation Platform
Terms and licenses: Academic/Nonprofit Terms; Industry Terms: Not Available to Industry
Depositor comments: NM_013399.2 Please test multiple small colonies in case of plasmid recombination. To make this collection available in a timely manner, a portion of this collection was not fully sequenced by Addgene. If an Addgene verified full plasmid sequence is not available, please contact us prior to placing an order to request the full sequence.
How to cite: TFORF3533 was a gift from Feng Zhang (Addgene plasmid # 145009 ; http://n2t.net/addgene:145009 ; RRID:Addgene_145009)
