>Addgene plasmid #145009 | TFORF3533 | depositor partial sequence | sequence record 287142 | Insert
ATCGATTGATCAACAAGTTTGTACAAAAAAGTTGGCATGTCCAGCGAGCCTCCCCCTCCTTATCCTGGGG
GCCCCACAGCCCCACTTCTGGAAGAGAAAAGTGGAGCCCCGCCCACCCCAGGCCGTTCCTCCCCAGCTGT
GATGCAGCCCCCTCCAGGCATGCCACTGCCCCCTGCGGACATTGGCCCCCCACCCTATGAGCCGCCGGGT
CACCCAATGCCCCAGCCTGGCTTCATCCCACCACACATGAGTGCAGATGGCACCTACATGCCTCCGGGTT
TCTACCCTCCTCCAGGCCCCCACCCACCCATGGGCTACTACCCCCCAGGGCCCTACACGCCAGGGCCCTA
CCCTGGCCCTGGGGGCCACACAGCCACAGTCCTGGTCCCTTCAGGAGCTGCCACCACGGTGACAGTGCTG
CAGGGAGAGATCTTTGAGGGAGCGCCTGTGCAGACGGTGTGTCCCCACTGCCAGCAGGCCATCACCACCA
AGATCTCCTACGAGATTGGCTTGATGAATTTCGTGCTGGGTTTCTTCTGTTGCTTCATGGGATGTGATCT
GGGCTGCTGCCTGATCCCCTGCCTCATCAATGACTTCAAGGATGTGACGCACACATGCCCCAGCTGCAAA
GCCTACATCTACACGTACAAGCGCCTGTGCTAGCCAACTTTCTTGTACAAAGTGGTTGATATCGGTAAGC
CTATCCCTAACCCTCTCCTCGGTCTCGATTCTACGTAGTAATGAACTAGTCCGTAACTTGAAAGTATTTC
GATTTCTTGGCTTTATATATCTTGTGGAAAGGACGAGTCTTGGCCGAGATCGTTTGCTGC
