>Addgene plasmid #145009 | TFORF3533 | depositor partial sequence | sequence record 287143 | Barcode
GTCTTGGCCGAGATCGTTTGCTGC
