>Addgene plasmid #145009 | TFORF3533 | addgene partial sequence | sequence record 313878 | WPRE-R 5'-CATAGCGTAAAAGGAGCAACA-3'
TTTGTAATCCAGAGGTTGATTGTCGACTTAACGCGTGCAGCAAACGATCTCGGCCAAGACTCGTCCTTTC
CACAAGATATATAAAGCCAAGAAATCGAAATACTTTCAAGTTACGGACTAGTTCATTACTACGTAGAATC
GAGACCGAGGAGAGGGTTAGGGATAGGCTTACCGATATCAACCACTTTGTACAAGAAAGTTGGCTAGCAC
AGGCGCTTGTACGTGTAGATGTAGGCTTTGCAGCTGGGGCATGTGTGCGTCACATCCTTGAAGTCATTGA
TGAGGCAGGGGATCAGGCAGCAGCCCAGATCACATCCCATGAAGCAACAGAAGAAACCCAGCACGAAATT
CATCAAGCCAATCTCGTAGGAGATCTTGGTGGTGATGGCCTGCTGGCAGTGGGGACACACCGTCTGCACA
GGCGCTCCCTCAAAGATCTCTCCCTGCAGCACTGTCACCGTGGTGGCAGCTCCTGAAGGGACCAGGACTG
TGGCTGTGTGGCCCCCAGGGCCAGGGTAGGGCCCTGGCGTGTAGGGCCCTGGGGGGTAGTAGCCCATGGG
TGGGTGGGGGCCTGGAGGAGGGTAGAAACCCGGAGGCATGTAGGTGCCATCTGCACTCATGTGTGGTGGG
ATGAAGCCAGGCTGGGGCATTGGGTGACCCGGCGGCTCATAGGGTGGGGG
